Addgene plasmid #117405: pLKO.1-puro-U6-SpyCas9-TLR-MCV1-sgRNA1
Purpose: SpyCas9 sgRNA 1 targeting TLR2.0
Depositing lab: Erik Sontheimer. Depositing organization: University of Massachusetts, Worcester. Publication: Efficient Homology-Directed Repair with Circular Single-Stranded DNA Donors. Iyer S, Mir A, Vega-Badillo J, Roscoe BP, Ibraheim R, Zhu LJ, Lee J, Liu P, Luk K, Mintzer E, Guo D, Soares de Brito J, Emerson CP Jr, Zamore PD, Sontheimer EJ, Wolfe SA. CRISPR J. 2022 Oct;5(5):685-701. doi: 10.1089/crispr.2022.0058. Epub 2022 Sep 7. PubMed 36070530.
Backbone
  Vector backbone: pLKO.1-puro-U6
  Backbone manufacturer: Addgene#50920
  Total vector size (bp): 7000
  Modifications to backbone: Added the sgRNA sequence of SpyCas9 targeting TLR2.0
  Vector type: Mammalian Expression, Lentiviral
  Selectable markers: Puromycin
Growth in bacteria
  Bacterial resistance: Ampicillin, 100 μg/mL
  Growth temperature: 37°C
  Growth strain: NEB Stable
  Copy number: High Copy
Gene/Insert
  Gene/Insert name: SpyCas9 sgRNA targeting TLR 2.0
  Species: Synthetic
  Insert size (bp): 100
  Promoter: U6
  Cloning method: Gibson Cloning
  Sequencing primers: 5′ CGTGACGTAGAAAGTAATAATTTC; 3′ CCTCGAGCCGCGGCCAAAG
Resource information
  A portion of this plasmid was derived from a plasmid made by: Derived from Addgene # 50920
Terms and licenses: Academic/Nonprofit Terms; Industry Terms: Not Available to Industry
Depositor comments: Plasmid contains an IS1 prokaryotic transposable element that does not affect plasmid function. Please visit https://www.biorxiv.org/content/10.1101/864199v1 for bioRxiv preprint.
How to cite: pLKO.1-puro-U6-SpyCas9-TLR-MCV1-sgRNA1 was a gift from Erik Sontheimer (Addgene plasmid # 117405 ; http://n2t.net/addgene:117405 ; RRID:Addgene_117405)
