[The description below was written by a language model from this plasmid's Addgene catalogue record and pLannotate feature annotations shown in this document.]
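Description:
pLKO.1-puro-U6-SpyCas9-TLR-MCV1-sgRNA1 is a lentiviral, mammalian-expression guide RNA plasmid built on the pLKO.1-puro-U6 backbone. Its payload is a synthetic single guide RNA of about 100 bp for Streptococcus pyogenes Cas9, inserted by Gibson cloning and directed against the TLR2.0 reporter (by general usage a "traffic light reporter" for scoring genome-editing outcomes, although the record does not expand the abbreviation). The human U6 RNA polymerase III promoter drives the guide, with a short gap for the spacer between the promoter and the annotated SpyCas9 gRNA scaffold. No Cas9 coding sequence is annotated, so the nuclease must be supplied separately.

The transfer cassette has a third-generation, self-inactivating layout. An RSV promoter fused to a truncated HIV-1 5' LTR produces the genomic RNA, followed by the Ψ packaging signal with a gag fragment, the RRE for Rev-dependent nuclear export, the U6-sgRNA unit, a cPPT/CTS element, and a human PGK promoter driving puromycin N-acetyltransferase for selection of transduced cells, ending in a ΔU3 3' LTR. An SV40 poly(A) signal and SV40 origin lie outside the LTRs.

In bacteria the plasmid replicates from a high-copy ColE1/pUC-type origin, also carries an f1 origin, and is selected with ampicillin. The sequenced record is 7,909 nt, compared with a catalogue size of about 7,000 bp. Part of this difference is explained by an IS1 prokaryotic transposable element inserted in the lac regulatory region of the backbone, which the depositor says does not affect function. The associated publication concerns homology-directed repair with circular single-stranded DNA donors, which fits use of this guide to cut the reporter locus in editing assays.
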