Features (pLannotate 1.2.2; 27 found; start..end, strand, type, name):
     50..150     +  CDS            Rev (fragment): human immunodeficiency virus 1 (HIV-1) Rev protein; rev; enhances nuclear export of unspliced and incompletely spliced viral mRNAs
    200..440     +  promoter       U6 promoter: RNA polymerase III promoter for human U6 snRNA
    472..544     +  misc_RNA       gRNA scaffold: guide RNA scaffold for the Streptococcus pyogenes CRISPR/Cas9 system
    593..710     +  misc_feature   cPPT/CTS: central polypurine tract and central termination sequence of HIV-1
    759..1269    +  promoter       hPGK promoter: human phosphoglycerate kinase 1 promoter
   1291..1890    +  CDS            PuroR: puromycin N-acetyltransferase; pac from Streptomyces alboniger; confers resistance to puromycin
   1933..2016    +  CDS            nef (fragment): NEF_HV1Z2 - Experimental evidence at protein level: Swiss-Prot protein existence level 1. Extracellular Nef protein targets CD4(+) T-lymphocytes for apoptosis by interacting with CXCR4 surface receptors. From Human immunodeficiency virus type 1 group M subtype D (isolate Z2/CDC-Z34) (HIV-1).
   2018..2251    +  LTR            3' LTR (ΔU3): self-inactivating 3' long terminal repeat (LTR) from HIV-1
   2323..2444    +  polyA_signal   SV40 poly(A) signal: SV40 polyadenylation signal
   2484..2619    +  rep_origin     SV40 ori: SV40 origin of replication
   2640..2658    -  promoter       T7 promoter: promoter for bacteriophage T7 RNA polymerase
   2666..2821    +  CDS            lacZα (fragment): LacZα fragment of β-galactosidase; lacZ fragment
   2826..3254    +  rep_origin     f1 ori (sequence partly withheld): f1 bacteriophage origin of replication; arrow indicates direction of (+) strand synthesis
   3307..3411    +  promoter       AmpR promoter: bla
   3412..4272    +  CDS            AmpR: β-lactamase; bla; confers resistance to ampicillin, carbenicillin, and related antibiotics
   4443..5031    +  rep_origin     ori: high-copy-number ColE1/pMB1/pBR322/pUC origin of replication
   5214..5306    +  CDS            lacI (fragment): lac repressor; lacI; The lac repressor binds to the lac operator to inhibit transcription in E. coli. This inhibition can be relieved by adding lactose or isopropyl-β-D-thiogalactopyranoside (IPTG).
   5319..5340    +  protein_bind   CAP binding site: CAP binding activates transcription in the presence of cAMP. E. coli catabolite activator protein
   5365..6132    -  mobile_element IS1: prokaryotic transposable element IS1
   6133..6162    +  promoter       lac promoter: promoter for the E. coli lac operon
   6170..6186    +  protein_bind   lac operator: The lac repressor binds to the lac operator to inhibit transcription in E. coli. This inhibition can be relieved by adding lactose or isopropyl-β-D-thiogalactopyranoside (IPTG). lac repressor encoded by lacI
   6231..6249    +  promoter       T3 promoter: promoter for bacteriophage T3 RNA polymerase
   6277..6503    +  promoter       RSV promoter: Rous sarcoma virus enhancer/promoter
   6504..6684    +  LTR            5' LTR (truncated): truncated 5' long terminal repeat (LTR) from HIV-1
   6731..6856    +  misc_feature   HIV-1 Ψ: packaging signal of human immunodeficiency virus type 1
   6840..7203    +  CDS            HIV-1 gag (fragment): gag protein from human immunodeficiency virus 1; gag
   7349..7582    +  misc_feature   RRE: The Rev response element (RRE) of HIV-1 allows for Rev-dependent mRNA export from the nucleus to the cytoplasm.
>Addgene plasmid #117405 | pLKO.1-puro-U6-SpyCas9-TLR-MCV1-sgRNA1 | addgene full sequence | sequence record 225027 | Addgene NGS Result
TTCTATAGTGAATAGAGTTAGGCAGGGATATTCACCATTATCGTTTCAGACCCACCTCCCAACCCCGAGG
GGACCCGACAGGCCCGAAGGAATAGAAGAAGAAGGTGGAGAGAGAGACAGAGACAGATCCATTCGATTAG
TGAACGGATCTCGACGGTATCGATCACGAGACTAGCCTCGAGCGGCCGCCCCCTTCACCGAGGGCCTATT
TCCCATGATTCCTTCATATTTGCATATACGATACAAGGCTGTTAGAGAGATAATTGGAATTAATTTGACT
GTAAACACAAAGATATTAGTACAAAATACGTGACGTAGAAAGTAATAATTTCTTGGGTAGTTTGCAGTTT
TAAAATTATGTTTTAAAATGGACTATCATATGCTTACCGTAACTTGAAAGTATTTCGATTTCTTGGCTTT
ATATATCTTGTGGAAAGGACGAAACACCGAGACAAATCACCTGCCTCGGTATTAGAGCTAGAAATAGCAA
GTTAATATAAGGCTAGTCCGTTATCAACTTGAAAAAGTGGCACCGAGTCGGTGCTTTTTTTGAATTCTCG
ACCTCGAGACAAATGGCAGTATTCATCCACAATTTTAAAAGAAAAGGGGGGATTGGGGGGTACAGTGCAG
GGGAAAGAATAGTAGACATAATAGCAACAGACATACAAACTAAAGAATTACAAAAACAAATTACAAAAAT
TCAAAATTTTCGGGTTTATTACAGGGACAGCAGAGATCCACTTTGGCCGCGGCTCGAGGGGGTTGGGGTT
GCGCCTTTTCCAAGGCAGCCCTGGGTTTGCGCAGGGACGCGGCTGCTCTGGGCGTGGTTCCGGGAAACGC
AGCGGCGCCGACCCTGGGTCTCGCACATTCTTCACGTCCGTTCGCAGCGTCACCCGGATCTTCGCCGCTA
CCCTTGTGGGCCCCCCGGCGACGCTTCCTGCTCCGCCCCTAAGTCGGGAAGGTTCCTTGCGGTTCGCGGC
GTGCCGGACGTGACAAACGGAAGCCGCACGTCTCACTAGTACCCTCGCAGACGGACAGCGCCAGGGAGCA
ATGGCAGCGCGCCGACCGCGATGGGCTGTGGCCAATAGCGGCTGCTCAGCAGGGCGCGCCGAGAGCAGCG
GCCGGGAAGGGGCGGTGCGGGAGGCGGGGTGTGGGGCGGTAGTGTGGGCCCTGTTCCTGCCCGCGCGGTG
TTCCGCATTCTGCAAGCCTCCGGAGCGCACGTCGGCAGTCGGCTCCCTCGTTGACCGAATCACCGACCTC
TCTCCCCAGGGGGATCCACCGGAGCTTACCATGACCGAGTACAAGCCCACGGTGCGCCTCGCCACCCGCG
ACGACGTCCCCAGGGCCGTACGCACCCTCGCCGCCGCGTTCGCCGACTACCCCGCCACGCGCCACACCGT
CGATCCGGACCGCCACATCGAGCGGGTCACCGAGCTGCAAGAACTCTTCCTCACGCGCGTCGGGCTCGAC
ATCGGCAAGGTGTGGGTCGCGGACGACGGCGCCGCGGTGGCGGTCTGGACCACGCCGGAGAGCGTCGAAG
CGGGGGCGGTGTTCGCCGAGATCGGCCCGCGCATGGCCGAGTTGAGCGGTTCCCGGCTGGCCGCGCAGCA
ACAGATGGAAGGCCTCCTGGCGCCGCACCGGCCCAAGGAGCCCGCGTGGTTCCTGGCCACCGTCGGCGTC
TCGCCCGACCACCAGGGCAAGGGTCTGGGCAGCGCCGTCGTGCTCCCCGGAGTGGAGGCGGCCGAGCGCG
CCGGGGTGCCCGCCTTCCTGGAGACCTCCGCGCCCCGCAACCTCCCCTTCTACGAGCGGCTCGGCTTCAC
CGTCACCGCCGACGTCGAGGTGCCCGAAGGACCGCGCACCTGGTGCATGACCCGCAAGCCCGGTGCCTGA
CGCCCGCCCCACGACCCGCAGCGCCCGACCGAAAGGAGCGCACGACCCCATGCATCGGTACCTTTAAGAC
CAATGACTTACAAGGCAGCTGTAGATCTTAGCCACTTTTTAAAAGAAAAGGGGGGACTGGAAGGGCTAAT
TCACTCCCAACGAAGACAAGATCTGCTTTTTGCTTGTACTGGGTCTCTCTGGTTAGACCAGATCTGAGCC
TGGGAGCTCTCTGGCTAACTAGGGAACCCACTGCTTAAGCCTCAATAAAGCTTGCCTTGAGTGCTTCAAG
TAGTGTGTGCCCGTCTGTTGTGTGACTCTGGTAACTAGAGATCCCTCAGACCCTTTTAGTCAGTGTGGAA
AATCTCTAGCAGTAGTAGTTCATGTCATCTTATTATTCAGTATTTATAACTTGCAAAGAAATGAATATCA
GAGAGTGAGAGGAACTTGTTTATTGCAGCTTATAATGGTTACAAATAAAGCAATAGCATCACAAATTTCA
CAAATAAAGCATTTTTTTCACTGCATTCTAGTTGTGGTTTGTCCAAACTCATCAATGTATCTTATCATGT
CTGGCTCTAGCTATCCCGCCCCTAACTCCGCCCATCCCGCCCCTAACTCCGCCCAGTTCCGCCCATTCTC
CGCCCCATGGCTGACTAATTTTTTTTATTTATGCAGAGGCCGAGGCCGCCTCGGCCTCTGAGCTATTCCA
GAAGTAGTGAGGAGGCTTTTTTGGAGGCCTAGGGACGTACCCAATTCGCCCTATAGTGAGTCGTATTACG
CGCGCTCACTGGCCGTCGTTTTACAACGTCGTGACTGGGAAAACCCTGGCGTTACCCAACTTAATCGCCT
TGCAGCACATCCCCCTTTCGCCAGCTGGCGTAATAGCGAAGAGGCCCGCACCGATCGCCCTTCCCAACAG
TTGCGCAGCCTGAATGGCGAATGGG
[124 nt withheld, positions 2826-2949]
C
[91 nt withheld, positions 2951-3041]
A
[49 nt withheld, positions 3043-3091]
CCTTTGACGTTGGAGTCCACGTTCTTT
[37 nt withheld, positions 3119-3155]
ACCCTATCTCGGTCTATTCTTTTGATTTATAAGGGATTTTGCCGATTTCGGCCTATTGGTTAAAAAATGA
GCTGATTTAACAAAAATTTAACGCGAATTTTAACAAAATATTAACGCTTACAATTTAGGTGGCACTTTTC
GGGGAAATGTGCGCGGAACCCCTATTTGTTTATTTTTCTAAATACATTCAAATATGTATCCGCTCATGAG
ACAATAACCCTGATAAATGCTTCAATAATATTGAAAAAGGAAGAGTATGAGTATTCAACATTTCCGTGTC
GCCCTTATTCCCTTTTTTGCGGCATTTTGCCTTCCTGTTTTTGCTCACCCAGAAACGCTGGTGAAAGTAA
AAGATGCTGAAGATCAGTTGGGTGCACGAGTGGGTTACATCGAACTGGATCTCAACAGCGGTAAGATCCT
TGAGAGTTTTCGCCCCGAAGAACGTTTTCCAATGATGAGCACTTTTAAAGTTCTGCTATGTGGCGCGGTA
TTATCCCGTATTGACGCCGGGCAAGAGCAACTCGGTCGCCGCATACACTATTCTCAGAATGACTTGGTTG
AGTACTCACCAGTCACAGAAAAGCATCTTACGGATGGCATGACAGTAAGAGAATTATGCAGTGCTGCCAT
AACCATGAGTGATAACACTGCGGCCAACTTACTTCTGACAACGATCGGAGGACCGAAGGAGCTAACCGCT
TTTTTGCACAACATGGGGGATCATGTAACTCGCCTTGATCGTTGGGAACCGGAGCTGAATGAAGCCATAC
CAAACGACGAGCGTGACACCACGATGCCTGTAGCAATGGCAACAACGTTGCGCAAACTATTAACTGGCGA
ACTACTTACTCTAGCTTCCCGGCAACAATTAATAGACTGGATGGAGGCGGATAAAGTTGCAGGACCACTT
CTGCGCTCGGCCCTTCCGGCTGGCTGGTTTATTGCTGATAAATCTGGAGCCGGTGAGCGTGGGTCTCGCG
GTATCATTGCAGCACTGGGGCCAGATGGTAAGCCCTCCCGTATCGTAGTTATCTACACGACGGGGAGTCA
GGCAACTATGGATGAACGAAATAGACAGATCGCTGAGATAGGTGCCTCACTGATTAAGCATTGGTAACTG
TCAGACCAAGTTTACTCATATATACTTTAGATTGATTTAAAACTTCATTTTTAATTTAAAAGGATCTAGG
TGAAGATCCTTTTTGATAATCTCATGACCAAAATCCCTTAACGTGAGTTTTCGTTCCACTGAGCGTCAGA
CCCCGTAGAAAAGATCAAAGGATCTTCTTGAGATCCTTTTTTTCTGCGCGTAATCTGCTGCTTGCAAACA
AAAAAACCACCGCTACCAGCGGTGGTTTGTTTGCCGGATCAAGAGCTACCAACTCTTTTTCCGAAGGTAA
CTGGCTTCAGCAGAGCGCAGATACCAAATACTGTTCTTCTAGTGTAGCCGTAGTTAGGCCACCACTTCAA
GAACTCTGTAGCACCGCCTACATACCTCGCTCTGCTAATCCTGTTACCAGTGGCTGCTGCCAGTGGCGAT
AAGTCGTGTCTTACCGGGTTGGACTCAAGACGATAGTTACCGGATAAGGCGCAGCGGTCGGGCTGAACGG
GGGGTTCGTGCACACAGCCCAGCTTGGAGCGAACGACCTACACCGAACTGAGATACCTACAGCGTGAGCT
ATGAGAAAGCGCCACGCTTCCCGAAGGGAGAAAGGCGGACAGGTATCCGGTAAGCGGCAGGGTCGGAACA
GGAGAGCGCACGAGGGAGCTTCCAGGGGGAAACGCCTGGTATCTTTATAGTCCTGTCGGGTTTCGCCACC
TCTGACTTGAGCGTCGATTTTTGTGATGCTCGTCAGGGGGGCGGAGCCTATGGAAAAACGCCAGCAACGC
GGCCTTTTTACGGTTCCTGGCCTTTTGCTGGCCTTTTGCTCACATGTTCTTTCCTGCGTTATCCCCTGAT
TCTGTGGATAACCGTATTACCGCCTTTGAGTGAGCTGATACCGCTCGCCGCAGCCGAACGACCGAGCGCA
GCGAGTCAGTGAGCGAGGAAGCGGAAGAGCGCCCAATACGCAAACCGCCTCTCCCCGCGCGTTGGCCGAT
TCATTAATGCAGCTGGCACGACAGGTTTCCCGACTGGAAAGCGGGCAGTGAGCGCAACGCAATTAATGTG
AGTTAGCTCACTCATTAGGCACCCCAGGCTTTACACTTTGGTAATGACTCCAACTTATTGATAGTGTTTT
ATGTTCAGATAATGCCCGATGACTTTGTCATGCAGCTCCACCGATTTTGAGAACGACAGCGACTTCCGTC
CCAGCCGTGCCAGGTGCTGCCTCAGATTCAGGTTATGCCGCTCAATTCGCTGCGTATATCGCTTGCTGAT
TACGTGCAGCTTTCCCTTCAGGCGGGATTCATACAGCGGCCAGCCATCCGTCATCCATATCACCACGTCA
AAGGGTGACAGCAGGCTCATAAGACGCCCCAGCGTCGCCATAGTGCGTTCACCGAATACGTGCGCAACAA
CCGTCTTCCGGAGACTGTCATACGCGTAAAACAGCCAGCGCTGGCGCGATTTAGCCCCGACATAGCCCCA
CTGTTCGTCCATTTCCGCGCAGACGATGACGTCACTGCCCGGCTGTATGCGCGAGGTTACCGACTGCGGC
CTGAGTTTTTTAAGTGACGTAAAATCGTGTTGAGGCCAACGCCCATAATGCGGGCTGTTGCCCGGCATCC
AACGCCATTCATGGCCATATCAATGATTTTCTGGTGCGTACCGGGTTGAGAAGCGGTGTAAGTGAACTGC
AGTTGCCATGTTTTACGGCAGTGAGAGCAGAGATAGCGCTGATGTCCGGCGGTGCTTTTGCCGTTACGCA
CCACCCCGTCAGTAGCTGAACAGGAGGGACAGCTGATAGAAACAGAAGCCACTGGAGCACCTCAAAAACA
CCATCATACACTAAATCAGTAAGTTGGCAGCATCACCTTACACTTTATGCTTCCGGCTCGTATGTTGTGT
GGAATTGTGAGCGGATAACAATTTCACACAGGAAACAGCTATGACCATGATTACGCCAAGCGCGCAATTA
ACCCTCACTAAAGGGAACAAAAGCTGGAGCTGCAAGCTTAATGTAGTCTTATGCAATACTCTTGTAGTCT
TGCAACATGGTAACGATGAGTTAGCAACATGCCTTACAAGGAGAGAAAAAGCACCGTGCATGCCGATTGG
TGGAAGTAAGGTGGTACGATCGTGCCTTATTAGGAAGGCAACAGACGGGTCTGACATGGATTGGACGAAC
CACTGAATTGCCGCATTGCAGAGATATTGTATTTAAGTGCCTAGCTCGATACATAAACGGGTCTCTCTGG
TTAGACCAGATCTGAGCCTGGGAGCTCTCTGGCTAACTAGGGAACCCACTGCTTAAGCCTCAATAAAGCT
TGCCTTGAGTGCTTCAAGTAGTGTGTGCCCGTCTGTTGTGTGACTCTGGTAACTAGAGATCCCTCAGACC
CTTTTAGTCAGTGTGGAAAATCTCTAGCAGTGGCGCCCGAACAGGGACTTGAAAGCGAAAGGGAAACCAG
AGGAGCTCTCTCGACGCAGGACTCGGCTTGCTGAAGCGCGCACGGCAAGAGGCGAGGGGCGGCGACTGGT
GAGTACGCCAAAAATTTTGACTAGCGGAGGCTAGAAGGAGAGAGATGGGTGCGAGAGCGTCAGTATTAAG
CGGGGGAGAATTAGATCGCGATGGGAAAAAATTCGGTTAAGGCCAGGGGGAAAGAAAAAATATAAATTAA
AACATATAGTATGGGCAAGCAGGGAGCTAGAACGATTCGCAGTTAATCCTGGCCTGTTAGAAACATCAGA
AGGCTGTAGACAAATACTGGGACAGCTACAACCATCCCTTCAGACAGGATCAGAAGAACTTAGATCATTA
TATAATACAGTAGCAACCCTCTATTGTGTGCATCAAAGGATAGAGATAAAAGACACCAAGGAAGCTTTAG
ACAAGATAGAGGAAGAGCAAAACAAAAGTAAGACCACCGCACAGCAAGCGGCCGCTGATCTTCAGACCTG
GAGGAGGAGATATGAGGGACAATTGGAGAAGTGAATTATATAAATATAAAGTAGTAAAAATTGAACCATT
AGGAGTAGCACCCACCAAGGCAAAGAGAAGAGTGGTGCAGAGAGAAAAAAGAGCAGTGGGAATAGGAGCT
TTGTTCCTTGGGTTCTTGGGAGCAGCAGGAAGCACTATGGGCGCAGCGTCAATGACGCTGACGGTACAGG
CCAGACAATTATTGTCTGGTATAGTGCAGCAGCAGAACAATTTGCTGAGGGCTATTGAGGCGCAACAGCA
TCTGTTGCAACTCACAGTCTGGGGCATCAAGCAGCTCCAGGCAAGAATCCTGGCTGTGGAAAGATACCTA
AAGGATCAACAGCTCCTGGGGATTTGGGGTTGCTCTGGAAAACTCATTTGCACCACTGCTGTGCCTTGGA
ATGCTAGTTGGAGTAATAAATCTCTGGAACAGATTTGGAATCACACGACCTGGATGGAGTGGGACAGAGA
AATTAACAATTACACAAGCTTAATACACTCCTTAATTGAAGAATCGCAAAACCAGCAAGAAAAGAATGAA
CAAGAATTATTGGAATTAGATAAATGGGCAAGTTTGTGGAATTGGTTTAACATAACAAATTGGCTGTGGT
ATATAAAATTATTCATAATGATAGTAGGAGGCTTGGTAGGTTTAAGAATAGTTTTTGCTGTACT
